>Addgene plasmid #221238 | pCRISPaint-APEX2-GFP-3xFLAG-PuroR | addgene full sequence | sequence record 438494 | Addgene NGS Result
AATAAAATATCTTTATTTTCATTACATCTGTGTGTTGGTTTTTTGTGTGAATCGATAGTACTAACATACG
CTCTCCATCAAAACAAAACGAAACAAAACAAACTAGCAAAATAGGCTGTCCCCAGTGCAAGTGCAGGTGC
CAGAACATTTCTCTTAATGATAGCTAGCGGGCCAGTACCCAAAAAGCGGGGGGTCTGGTGGCAGTGGAGG
GGGATCCGGAAAGTCTTACCCAACTGTGAGTGCTGATTACCAGGACGCCGTTGAGAAGGCGAAGAAGAAG
CTCAGAGGCTTCATCGCTGAGAAGAGATGCGCTCCTCTAATGCTCCGTTTGGCATTCCACTCTGCTGGAA
CCTTTGACAAGGGCACGAAGACCGGTGGACCCTTCGGAACCATCAAGCACCCTGCCGAACTGGCTCACAG
CGCTAACAACGGTCTTGACATCGCTGTTAGGCTTTTGGAGCCACTCAAGGCGGAGTTCCCTATTTTGAGC
TACGCCGATTTCTACCAGTTGGCTGGCGTTGTTGCCGTTGAGGTCACGGGTGGACCTAAGGTTCCATTCC
ACCCTGGAAGAGAGGACAAGCCTGAGCCACCACCAGAGGGTCGCTTGCCCGATCCCACTAAGGGTTCTGA
CCATTTGAGAGATGTGTTTGGCAAAGCTATGGGGCTTACTGACCAAGATATCGTTGCTCTATCTGGGGGT
CACACTATTGGAGCTGCACACAAGGAGCGTTCTGGATTTGAGGGTCCCTGGACCTCTAATCCTCTTATTT
TCGACAACTCATACTTCACGGAGTTGTTGAGTGGTGAGAAGGAAGGTCTCCTTCAGCTACCTTCTGACAA
GGCTCTTTTGTCTGACCCTGTATTCCGCCCTCTCGTTGATAAATATGCAGCGGACGAAGATGCCTTCTTT
GCTGATTACGCTGAGGCTCACCAAAAGCTTTCCGAGCTTGGGTTTGCTGATGCCATGGTGAGCAAGGGCA
AGGAGCTGTTCACCGGGGTGGTGCCCATCCTGGTCGAGCTGGACGGCGACGTAAACGGCCACAAGTTCAG
CGTGTCCGGCGAGGGCGAGGGCGATGCCACCTACGGCAAGCTGACCCTGAAGTTCATCTGCACCACCGGC
AAGCTGCCCGTGCCCTGGCCCACCCTCGTGACCACCCTGACCTACGGCGTGCAGTGCTTCAGCCGCTACC
CCGACCACATGAAGCAGCACGACTTCTTCAAGTCCGCCATGCCCGAAGGCTACGTCCAGGAGCGCACCAT
CTTCTTCAAGGACGACGGCAACTACAAGACCCGCGCCGAGGTGAAGTTCGAGGGCGACACCCTGGTGAAC
CGCATCGAGCTGAAGGGCATCGACTTCAAGGAGGACGGCAACATCCTGGGGCACAAGCTGGAGTACAACT
ACAACAGCCACAACGTCTATATCATGGCCGACAAGCAGAAGAACGGCATCAAGGTGAACTTCAAGATCCG
CCACAACATCGAGGACGGCAGCGTGCAGCTCGCCGACCACTACCAGCAGAACACCCCCATCGGCGACGGC
CCCGTGCTGCTGCCCGACAACCACTACCTGAGCACCCAGTCCAAGCTGAGCAAAGACCCCAACGAGAAGC
GCGATCACATGGTCCTGCTGGAGTTCGTGACCGCCGCCGGGATCACTCTCGGCATGGACGAGCTGTACAA
GGATTACAAGGACCACGACGGCGATTATAAGGACCATGATATTGATTATAAGGACGATGACGATAAGTCC
GGAGGAGAGGGCAGAGGAAGTCTGCTAACATGCGGTGACGTCGAGGAGAATCCTGGCCCAATGACTGAAT
ACAAGCCTACTGTCAGGTTGGCTACAAGAGACGACGTTCCTAGAGCCGTGAGAACTCTGGCTGCAGCCTT
CGCCGACTACCCCGCCACGAGACACACCGTTGACCCAGATCGGCATATTGAGAGAGTGACTGAACTGCAG
GAGCTGTTTCTTACAAGAGTTGGCCTCGACATAGGCAAGGTGTGGGTGGCGGACGACGGCGCCGCCGTGG
CCGTCTGGACCACTCCCGAATCAGTTGAGGCTGGCGCCGTATTCGCTGAGATCGGCCCGAGAATGGCTGA
GCTCAGCGGGAGTAGGCTCGCGGCACAGCAGCAAATGGAGGGACTGCTGGCACCACACAGGCCCAAAGAA
CCCGCCTGGTTCCTGGCAACCGTCGGTGTATCTCCCGATCATCAGGGGAAAGGTCTGGGCTCTGCCGTAG
TGCTCCCTGGCGTGGAGGCAGCTGAGAGAGCAGGAGTACCTGCCTTCTTGGAGACCTCCGCTCCAAGGAA
TCTTCCCTTCTATGAACGGTTGGGCTTCACCGTGACAGCCGACGTGGAAGTCCCCGAAGGCCCCCGCACT
TGGTGCATGACGAGGAAGCCTGGAGCGTGAGGGCCCGCTTCGAGCAGACATGATAAGATACATTGATGAG
TTTGGACAAACCACAACTAGAATGCAGTGAAAAAAATGCTTTATTTGTGAAATTTGTGATGCTATTGCTT
TATTTGTAACCATTATAAGCTGCAATAAACAAGTTAACAACAACAATTGCATTCATTTTATGTTTCAGGT
TCAGGGGGAGGTGTGGGAGGTTTTTTAAAGCAAGTAAAACCTCTACAAATGTGGTAAAATCGATAAAGAT
CCGTCGACCGATGCCCTTGAGAGCCTTCAACCCAGTCAGCTCCTTCCGGTGGGCGCGGGGCATGACTATC
GTCGCCGCACTTATGACTGTCTTCTTTATCATGCAACTCGTAGGACAGGTGCCGGCAGCGCTCTTCCGCT
TCCTCGCTCACTGACTCGCTGCGCTCGGTCGTTCGGCTGCGGCGAGCGGTATCAGCTCACTCAAAGGCGG
TAATACGGTTATCCACAGAATCAGGGGATAACGCAGGAAAGAACATGTGAGCAAAAGGCCAGCAAAAGGC
CAGGAACCGTAAAAAGGCCGCGTTGCTGGCGTTTTTCCATAGGCTCCGCCCCCCTGACGAGCATCACAAA
AATCGACGCTCAAGTCAGAGGTGGCGAAACCCGACAGGACTATAAAGATACCAGGCGTTTCCCCCTGGAA
GCTCCCTCGTGCGCTCTCCTGTTCCGACCCTGCCGCTTACCGGATACCTGTCCGCCTTTCTCCCTTCGGG
AAGCGTGGCGCTTTCTCATAGCTCACGCTGTAGGTATCTCAGTTCGGTGTAGGTCGTTCGCTCCAAGCTG
GGCTGTGTGCACGAACCCCCCGTTCAGCCCGACCGCTGCGCCTTATCCGGTAACTATCGTCTTGAGTCCA
ACCCGGTAAGACACGACTTATCGCCACTGGCAGCAGCCACTGGTAACAGGATTAGCAGAGCGAGGTATGT
AGGCGGTGCTACAGAGTTCTTGAAGTGGTGGCCTAACTACGGCTACACTAGAAGAACAGTATTTGGTATC
TGCGCTCTGCTGAAGCCAGTTACCTTCGGAAAAAGAGTTGGTAGCTCTTGATCCGGCAAACAAACCACCG
CTGGTAGCGGTGGTTTTTTTGTTTGCAAGCAGCAGATTACGCGCAGAAAAAAAGGATCTCAAGAAGATCC
TTTGATCTTTTCTACGGGGTCTGACGCTCAGTGGAACGAAAACTCACGTTAAGGGATTTTGGTCATGAGA
TTATCAAAAAGGATCTTCACCTAGATCCTTTTAAATTAAAAATGAAGTTTTAAATCAATCTAAAGTATAT
ATGAGTAAACTTGGTCTGACAGCGGCCGCAAATGCTAAACCACTGCAGTGGTTACCAGTGCTTGATCAGT
GAGGCACCGATCTCAGCGATCTGCCTATTTCGTTCGTCCATAGTGGCCTGACTCCCCGTCGTGTAGATCA
CTACGATTCGTGAGGGCTTACCATCAGGCCCCAGCGCAGCAATGATGCCGCGAGAGCCGCGTTCACCGGC
CCCCGATTTGTCAGCAATGAACCAGCCAGCAGGGAGGGCCGAGCGAAGAAGTGGTCCTGCTACTTTGTCC
GCCTCCATCCAGTCTATGAGCTGCTGTCGTGATGCTAGAGTAAGAAGTTCGCCAGTGAGTAGTTTCCGAA
GAGTTGTGGCCATTGCTACTGGCATCGTGGTATCACGCTCGTCGTTCGGTATGGCTTCGTTCAACTCTGG
TTCCCAGCGGTCAAGCCGGGTCACATGATCACCCATATTATGAAGAAATGCAGTCAGCTCCTTAGGGCCT
CCGATCGTTGTCAGAAGTAAGTTGGCCGCGGTGTTGTCGCTCATGGTAATGGCAGCACTACACAATTCTC
TTACCGTCATGCCATCCGTAAGATGCTTTTCCGTGACCGGCGAGTACTCAACCAAGTCGTTTTGTGAGTA
GTGTATACGGCGACCAAGCTGCTCTTGCCCGGCGTCTATACGGGACAACACCGCGCCACATAGCAGTACT
TTGAAAGTGCTCATCATCGGGAATCGTTCTTCGGGGCGGAAAGACTCAAGGATCTTGCCGCTATTGAGAT
CCAGTTCGATATAGCCCACTCTTGCACCCAGTTGATCTTCAGCATCTTTTACTTTCACCAGCGTTTCGGG
GTGTGCAAAAACAGGCAAGCAAAATGCCGCAAAGAAGGGAATGAGTGCGACACGAAAATGTTGGATGCTC
ATACTCGTCCTTTTTCAATATTATTGAAGCATTTATCAGGGTTACTAGTACGTCTCTCAAGGATAAGTAA
GTAATATTAAGGTACGGGAGGTATTGGACAGGCCGC
Features (pLannotate 1.2.2; 11 found; start..end, strand, type, name):
      1..49      +  polyA_signal   poly(A) signal: synthetic polyadenylation signal
     63..154     +  misc_feature   pause site: RNA polymerase II transcriptional pause signal from the human α2 globin gene
    218..964     +  CDS            APEX2: soybean ascorbate peroxidase, engineered to serve as a monomeric tag for electron microscopy and live-cell proteomics (Lam et al., 2015) more active than the original APEX due to the A134P mutation
    965..1681    +  CDS            mEGFP: mEGFP is a basic (constitutively fluorescent) green fluorescent protein published in 2002, derived from Aequorea victoria. It has moderate acid sensitivity.
   1811..2407    +  CDS            pac: PUAC_STRAD - Protein predicted: Swiss-Prot protein existence level 4. Detoxification of puromycin. From Streptomyces alboniger.
   2434..2555    -  polyA_signal   SV40 poly(A) signal: SV40 polyadenylation signal
   2578..2646    -  CDS            large T antigen (fragment): large T antigen from SV40 (simian virus 40)
   2662..2794    +  CDS            TcR (fragment): tetracycline efflux protein; tet; confers resistance to tetracycline
   2974..3562    -  rep_origin     ori: high-copy-number ColE1/pMB1/pBR322/pUC origin of replication
   3762..4622    -  CDS            AmpR: β-lactamase confers resistance to ampicillin, carbenicillin, and related antibiotics
   4623..4664    -  promoter       AmpR promoter (fragment): bla
