[The description below was written by a language model from this plasmid's Addgene catalogue record and pLannotate feature annotations shown in this document.]
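Description:
pCRISPaint-APEX2-GFP-3xFLAG-PuroR is a 4.7 kb universal donor plasmid on the pCRISPaint backbone, intended for CRISPaint gene tagging, in which a donor is linearised by Cas9 inside the cell and ligated by homology-independent end joining into a Cas9 cut near the end of a target gene's coding sequence. It is propagated in bacteria from a high-copy ColE1/pUC-type origin and selected with ampicillin through the AmpR β-lactamase gene. Short annotated fragments of a tetracycline resistance gene and SV40 large T antigen are non-functional backbone remnants.

The payload is a synthetic, promoterless tag cassette. APEX2, an engineered soybean ascorbate peroxidase used for proximity-labelling proteomics and electron microscopy contrast, runs directly into monomeric EGFP. According to the construct name and insert field, a 3xFLAG epitope follows, although the feature table does not annotate it. It presumably lies in the unannotated gap between mEGFP and the downstream puromycin N-acetyltransferase (pac) gene. How pac is linked to the tag (for example by a 2A peptide) is not stated in the record. No eukaryotic promoter is annotated, consistent with a design in which tag and puromycin resistance are expressed only after in-frame integration into an actively transcribed locus, so that drug selection enriches for correctly tagged cells. An SV40 polyadenylation signal sits after pac, though it is annotated on the opposite strand. A synthetic poly(A) signal and an RNA polymerase II pause site sit upstream of APEX2, where they would limit read-through transcription from the backbone into the cassette.

The resulting endogenous fusion protein can be visualised by GFP fluorescence, detected or purified through FLAG, and used for APEX2 proximity biotinylation at native expression levels. The associated publication concerns endogenous Toll-like receptor signalling pathways.
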