Addgene plasmid #221238: pCRISPaint-APEX2-GFP-3xFLAG-PuroR
Purpose: CRISPaint gene tagging
Depositing lab: Jonathan Kagan. Publication: Molecular definition of the endogenous Toll-like receptor signalling pathways. Fisch D, Zhang T, Sun H, Ma W, Tan Y, Gygi SP, Higgins DE, Kagan JC. Nature. 2024 Jul;631(8021):635-644. doi: 10.1038/s41586-024-07614-7. Epub 2024 Jul 3. PubMed 38961291.
Backbone
  Vector backbone: pCRISPaint
  Vector type: CRISPR
Growth in bacteria
  Bacterial resistance: Ampicillin, 100 μg/mL
  Growth temperature: 30°C
  Growth strain: NEB Stable
  Copy number: High Copy
Gene/Insert
  Gene/Insert name: APEX2-GFP-3xFLAG
  Species: Synthetic
  Cloning method: Gibson Cloning
Terms and licenses: Academic/Nonprofit Terms; Industry Terms: Not Available to Industry
How to cite: pCRISPaint-APEX2-GFP-3xFLAG-PuroR was a gift from Jonathan Kagan (Addgene plasmid # 221238 ; http://n2t.net/addgene:221238 ; RRID:Addgene_221238)
